>Addgene plasmid #30533 | pEGFP-Bax1-2/L-6 | addgene partial sequence | sequence record 35925 | EGFP-C 5'-CATGGTCCTGCTGGAGTTCGTG-3'
GAGCTGTACAAGTACTCAGATCTCGAGCTCAAGCTTATGGACGGGTCCGGGGAGCAGCCCAGAGGCGGGG
GGCCCACCAGCTCTGAGCAGATCATGAAGACAGGGGCCCTTTTGCTTCAGGGTTGCATCCAGGATCGAGC
AGGGCGAATGGGGGGGGAGGCACCCTGCCTGGCCCTGGACCCGGTGCCTCAGGATGCGTCCACCAAGAAG
CTGAGCGAGTCTTGCAAGCGCATCGGGGACGAACTGGACAGTAACATGGAGCTGCAGAGGATGATTGCCG
CCGTGGACACAGACTCCCCCCGAGAGGTCTTTTTCCGAGTGGCAGCTGACATGTTTTCTGACGGCAACTT
CAACTGGGGCCGGGTTGTCGCCCTTTTCTACTTTGCCAGCAAACTGGTGCTCAAGGCCCTGTCCACCAAG
GTGTGCGAACTGATCAGAACCATCATGGGCTGGACATTGGACTTCCTCCGGGAGCGGCTGTTGGGCTGGA
TCCAAGACCAGGGTGGTTGGGACGGCCTCCTCTCCTACTTTGGGACGCCCACGTGGCAGACCGTGACCAT
CTTTGTGGCGGGAGTGCTCACCGCCTCGCTCACCATCTGGAAGAAGATGGGCTGAGAATTCTGCAGTCGA
CGGTACCGCGGGCCCGGGATCCACCGGATCTAGATAACTGATCATAATCAGCCATACCACATTTGTAGAG
GTTTTACTTGCTTTAAAAAACCTCCCACACCTCCCCCTGAACCTGAAACATAAAATGAATGCAATTGTTG
TTGTTAACTTGTTTATTGCAGCTTATAATGGTTACAAATAAAGCAATAGCATCACAAATTTCACAAATAA
A
