[The description below was written by a language model from this plasmid's Addgene catalogue record.]
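Description:
pEGFP-Bax1-2/L-6 is a mammalian expression plasmid built on the C3-EGFP backbone (about 4.7 kb without insert). It encodes a mutant form of human BAX (BCL2-associated X protein) fused at its N terminus to the backbone-encoded eGFP. The 579 bp Bax coding sequence was inserted between HindIII and EcoRI sites, both of which remain intact, so the insert can be excised or exchanged. The plasmid is maintained in E. coli at high copy under kanamycin selection. It also carries a neomycin resistance marker that allows G418 selection of transfected mammalian cells. The record does not name the promoter driving the fusion, and no feature table is provided, so regulatory elements and the origin of replication cannot be confirmed from the recorded information.

The Bax insert carries six substitutions: F30C, E44C, C62S, L63C, C126S and P130C. Two of these replace the native cysteines at positions 62 and 126 with serine, and the other four introduce new cysteines. This pattern, together with the "1-2/L-6" name, suggests engineered cysteine pairs that could form intramolecular disulfide links and restrict the protein's conformation, but the record does not state this rationale explicitly. The associated publication concerns Bcl-xL-mediated retrotranslocation of Bax from mitochondria back into the cytosol. The construct is therefore suited to fluorescence imaging of Bax localisation and movement between cytosol and mitochondria in live or fixed mammalian cells, and to comparing this mutant's behaviour with that of other GFP-tagged Bax forms in apoptosis studies.
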