Addgene plasmid #30533: pEGFP-Bax1-2/L-6
Depositing lab: Richard Youle. Depositing organization: National Institute of Neurological Disorders and Strokes (NINDS). Publication: Bcl-x(L) Retrotranslocates Bax from the Mitochondria into the Cytosol. Edlich F, Banerjee S, Suzuki M, Cleland MM, Arnoult D, Wang C, Neutzner A, Tjandra N, Youle RJ. Cell. 2011 Apr 1. 145(1):104-16. 10.1016/j.cell.2011.02.034 PubMed 21458670.
Backbone
  Vector backbone: C3-EGFP
  Backbone size w/o insert (bp): 4700
  Vector type: Mammalian Expression
  Selectable markers: Neomycin (select with G418)
Growth in bacteria
  Bacterial resistance: Kanamycin, 50 μg/mL
  Growth temperature: 37°C
  Growth strain: DH5alpha
  Copy number: High Copy
Gene/Insert
  Gene/Insert name: BCL2-associated X protein (alt name: Bax)
  Species: H. sapiens (human)
  Insert size (bp): 579
  Mutation: F30C E44C C62S L63C C126S P130C
  GenBank ID: NP_620116
  Entrez Gene: BAX (a.k.a. BCL2L4)
  Tag / fusion protein: eGFP (N terminal on backbone)
  Cloning method: Restriction Enzyme; 5′ cloning site HindIII (not destroyed); 3′ cloning site EcoRI (not destroyed)
  Sequencing primers: 5′ N/A
Terms and licenses: Academic/Nonprofit Terms; Industry Terms: Not Available to Industry
How to cite: pEGFP-Bax1-2/L-6 was a gift from Richard Youle (Addgene plasmid # 30533 ; http://n2t.net/addgene:30533 ; RRID:Addgene_30533)
